>Addgene plasmid #119697 | pAL829 | depositor full sequence | sequence record 226352 | full sequence
CTCGAGAAATCATAAAAAATTTATTTGCTTTGTGAGCGGATAACAATTATAATAGATTCAATTGTGAGCG
GATAACAATTTCACACAGAATTCATTAAAGAGGAGAAATTAACTATGAAAATAAAAACAGGTGCACGCAT
CCTCGCATTATCCGCATTAACGACGATGATGTTTTCCGCCTCGGCTCTCGCCAAAATCGAAGAAGGTAAA
CTGGTAATCTGGATTAACGGCGATAAAGGCTATAACGGTCTCGCTGAAGTCGGTAAGAAATTCGAGAAAG
ATACCGGAATTAAAGTCACCGTTGAGCATCCGGATAAACTGGAAGAGAAATTCCCTCAGGTTGCGGCAAC
TGGCGATGGCCCTGACATTATCTTCTGGGCGCACGACCGCTTTGGTGGCTACGCTCAATCTGGCCTGTTG
GCTGAAATCACCCCGGACAAAGCGTTCCAGGACAAGCTGTATCCGTTTACCTGGGATGCCGTACGTTACA
ACGGCAAGCTGATTGCTTACCCGATCGCTGTTGAAGCGTTATCGCTGATTTATAACAAAGATCTGCTACC
GAACCCGCCAAAAACCTGGGAAGAGATCCCGGCGCTGGATAAAGAACTGAAAGCGAAAGGTAAGAGCGCG
CTGATGTTCAACCTGCAAGAACCGTACTTCACCTGGCCGCTGATTGCTGCTGACGGGGGTTATGCGTTCA
AGTATGAAAACGGCAAGTACGACATTAAAGACGTGGGCGTGGATAACGCTGGCGCGAAAGCGGGTCTGAC
CTTCCTGGTTGACCTGATTAAAAACAAACACATGAATGCAGACACCGATTACTCCATCGCAGAAGCTGCC
TTTAATAAAGGCGAAACAGCGATGACTATCAACGGCCCGTGGGCATGGTCCAACATCGACACCAGCAAAG
TGAATTATGGTGTAACGGTACTGCCGACCTTCAAGGGTCAACCATCCAAACCGTTCGTTGGCGTGCTGAG
CGCAGGTATTAACGCCGCCAGTCCGAACAAAGAGCTGGCGAAAGAGTTCCTCGAAAACGATCTGCTGACT
GACGAATGTCTGGAAGCGGTTAATAAAGACAAACCGCTGGGTGCCGTAGCGCTGAAGTCTTACGAGGAAG
AGTTGGCGAAAGATCCACGTATTGCAGCCACCATGGAAAACGCCCAGAAAGGTGAAATCATGCCGAACAT
CCCGCAGATGTCCGCTTTCTGGTATGCCGTGCGTACTGCGTGTATCAACGCCGCCAGCGGTCGTCAGACT
GTCGATGAAGCCCTGAAAGACGCGCAGACTCGTATCACCAAGTAAGCTTAATTAGCTGAGCTTGGACTCC
TGTTGATAGATCCAGTAATGACCTCAGAACTCCATCTGGATTTGTTCAGAACGCTCGGTTGCCGCCGGGC
GTTTTTTATTGGTGAGAATCCAAGCTAGCTTGGCGAGATTTTCAGGAGCTAAGGAAGCTAAAATGGAGAA
AAAAATCACTGGATATACCACCGTTGATATATCCCAATGGCATCGTAAAGAACATTTTGAGGCATTTCAG
TCAGTTGCTCAATGTACCTATAACCAGACCGTTCAGCTGGATATTACGGCCTTTTTAAAGACCGTAAAGA
AAAATAAGCACAAGTTTTATCCGGCCTTTATTCACATTCTTGCCCGCCTGATGAATGCTCATCCGGAATT
TCGTATGGCAATGAAAGACGGTGAGCTGGTGATATGGGATAGTGTTCACCCTTGTTACACCGTTTTCCAT
GAGCAAACTGAAACGTTTTCATCGCTCTGGAGTGAATACCACGACGATTTCCGGCAGTTTCTACACATAT
ATTCGCAAGATGTGGCGTGTTACGGTGAAAACCTGGCCTATTTCCCTAAAGGGTTTATTGAGAATATGTT
TTTCGTCTCAGCCAATCCCTGGGTGAGTTTCACCAGTTTTGATTTAAACGTGGCCAATATGGACAACTTC
TTCGCCCCCGTTTTCACCATGGGCAAATATTATACGCAAGGCGACAAGGTGCTGATGCCGCTGGCGATTC
AGGTTCATCATGCCGTTTGTGATGGCTTCCATGTCGGCAGAATGCTTAATGAATTACAACAGTACTGCGA
TGAGTGGCAGGGCGGGGCGTAATTTTTTTAAGGCAGTTATTGGTGCCCTTAAACGCCTGGGGTAATGACT
CTCTAGCTTGAGGCATCAAATAAAACGAAAGGCTCAGTCGAAAGACTGGGCCTTTCGTTTTATCTGTTGT
TTGTCGGTGAACGCTCTCCTGAGTAGGACAAATCCGCCCTCTAGATTACGTGCAGTCGATGATAAGCTGT
CAAACATGAGAATTGTGCCTAATGAGTGAGCTAACTTACATTAATTGCGTTGCGCTCACTGCCCGCTTTC
CAGTCGGGAAACCTGTCGTGCCAGCTGCATTAATGAATCGGCCAACGCGCGGGGAGAGGCGGTTTGCGTA
TTGGGCGCCAGGGTGGTTTTTCTTTTCACCAGTGAGACGGGCAACAGCTGATTGCCCTTCACCGCCTGGC
CCTGAGAGAGTTGCAGCAAGCGGTCCACGCTGGTTTGCCCCAGCAGGCGAAAATCCTGTTTGATGGTGGT
TAACGGCGGGATATAACATGAGCTGTCTTCGGTATCGTCGTATCCCACTACCGAGATATCCGCACCAACG
CGCAGCCCGGACTCGGTAATGGCGCGCATTGCGCCCAGCGCCATCTGATCGTTGGCAACCAGCATCGCAG
TGGGAACGATGCCCTCATTCAGCATTTGCATGGTTTGTTGAAAACCGGACATGGCACTCCAGTCGCCTTC
CCGTTCCGCTATCGGCTGAATTTGATTGCGAGTGAGATATTTATGCCAGCCAGCCAGACGCAGACGCGCC
GAGACAGAACTTAATGGGCCCGCTAACAGCGCGATTTGCTGGTGACCCAATGCGACCAGATGCTCCACGC
CCAGTCGCGTACCGTCTTCATGGGAGAAAATAATACTGTTGATGGGTGTCTGGTCAGAGACATCAAGAAA
TAACGCCGGAACATTAGTGCAGGCAGCTTCCACAGCAATGGCATCCTGGTCATCCAGCGGATAGTTAATG
ATCAGCCCACTGACGCGTTGCGCGAGAAGATTGTGCACCGCCGCTTTACAGGCTTCGACGCCGCTTCGTT
CTACCATCGACACCACCACGCTGGCACCCAGTTGATCGGCGCGAGATTTAATCGCCGCGACAATTTGCGA
CGGCGCGTGCAGGGCCAGACTGGAGGTGGCAACGCCAATCAGCAACGACTGTTTGCCCGCCAGTTGTTGT
GCCACGCGGTTGGGAATGTAATTCAGCTCCGCCATCGCCGCTTCCACTTTTTCCCGCGTTTTCGCAGAAA
CGTGGCTGGCCTGGTTCACCACGCGGGAAACGGTCTGATAAGAGACACCGGCATACTCTGCGACATCGTA
TAACGTTACTGGTTTCACATTCACCACCCTGAATTGACTCTCTTCCGGGCGCTATCATGCCATACCGCGA
AAGGTTTTGCACCATTCGATGGTGTCGGAATTTCGGGCAGCGTTGGGTCCTGGCCACGGGTGCGCATGAT
CTAGAGCTGCCTCGCGCGTTTCGGTGATGACGGTGAAAACCTCTGACACATGCAGCTCCCGGAGACGGTC
ACAGCTTGTCTGTAAGCGGATGCCGGGAGCAGACAAGCCCGTCAGGGCGCGTCAGCGGGTGTTGGCGGGT
GTCGGGGCGCAGCCATGACCCAGTCACGTAGCGATAGCGGAGTGTATACTGGCTTAACTATGCGGCATCA
GAGCAGATTGTACTGAGAGTGCACCACATGCGGTGTGAAATACCGCACAGATGCGTAAGGAGAAAATACC
GCATCAGGCGCTCTTCCGCTTCCTCGCTCACTGACTCGCTGCGCTCGGTCGTTCGGCTGCGGCGAGCGGT
ATCAGCTCACTCAAAGGCGGTAATACGGTTATCCACAGAATCAGGGGATAACGCAGGAAAGAACATGTGA
GCAAAAGGCCAGCAAAAGGCCAGGAACCGTAAAAAGGCCGCGTTGCTGGCGTTTTTCCATAGGCTCCGCC
CCCCTGACGAGCATCACAAAAATCGACGCTCAAGTCAGAGGTGGCGAAACCCGACAGGACTATAAAGATA
CCAGGCGTTTCCCCCTGGAAGCTCCCTCGTGCGCTCTCCTGTTCCGACCCTGCCGCTTACCGGATACCTG
TCCGCCTTTCTCCCTTCGGGAAGCGTGGCGCTTTCTCATAGCTCACGCTGTAGGTATCTCAGTTCGGTGT
AGGTCGTTCGCTCCAAGCTGGGCTGTGTGCACGAACCCCCCGTTCAGCCCGACCGCTGCGCCTTATCCGG
TAACTATCGTCTTGAGTCCAACCCGGTAAGACACGACTTATCGCCACTGGCAGCAGCCACTGGTAACAGG
ATTAGCAGAGCGAGGTATGTAGGCGGTGCTACAGAGTTCTTGAAGTGGTGGCCTAACTACGGCTACACTA
GAAGGACAGTATTTGGTATCTGCGCTCTGCTGAAGCCAGTTACCTTCGGAAAAAGAGTTGGTAGCTCTTG
ATCCGGCAAACAAACCACCGCTGGTAGCGGTGGTTTTTTTGTTTGCAAGCAGCAGATTACGCGCAGAAAA
AAAGGATCTCAAGAAGATCCTTTGATCTTTTCTACGGGGTCTGACGCTCAGTGGAACGAAAACTCACGTT
AAGGGATTTTGGTCATGAGATTATCAAAAAGGATCTTCACCTAGATCCTTTTAAATTAAAAATGAAGTTT
TAAATCAATCTAAAGTATATATGAGTAAACTTGGTCTGACAGTTACCAATGCTTAATCAGTGAGGCACCT
ATCTCAGCGATCTGTCTATTTCGTTCATCCATAGTTGCCTGACTCCCCGTCGTGTAGATAACTACGATAC
GGGAGGGCTTACCATCTGGCCCCAGTGCTGCAATGATACCGCGAGACCCACGCTCACCGGCTCCAGATTT
ATCAGCAATAAACCAGCCAGCCGGAAGGGCCGAGCGCAGAAGTGGTCCTGCAACTTTATCCGCCTCCATC
CAGTCTATTAATTGTTGCCGGGAAGCTAGAGTAAGTAGTTCGCCAGTTAATAGTTTGCGCAACGTTGTTG
CCATTGCTACAGGCATCGTGGTGTCACGCTCGTCGTTTGGTATGGCTTCATTCAGCTCCGGTTCCCAACG
ATCAAGGCGAGTTACATGATCCCCCATGTTGTGCAAAAAAGCGGTTAGCTCCTTCGGTCCTCCGATCGTT
GTCAGAAGTAAGTTGGCCGCAGTGTTATCACTCATGGTTATGGCAGCACTGCATAATTCTCTTACTGTCA
TGCCATCCGTAAGATGCTTTTCTGTGACTGGTGAGTACTCAACCAAGTCATTCTGAGAATAGTGTATGCG
GCGACCGAGTTGCTCTTGCCCGGCGTCAATACGGGATAATACCGCGCCACATAGCAGAACTTTAAAAGTG
CTCATCATTGGAAAACGTTCTTCGGGGCGAAAACTCTCAAGGATCTTACCGCTGTTGAGATCCAGTTCGA
TGTAACCCACTCGTGCACCCAACTGATCTTCAGCATCTTTTACTTTCACCAGCGTTTCTGGGTGAGCAAA
AACAGGAAGGCAAAATGCCGCAAAAAAGGGAATAAGGGCGACACGGAAATGTTGAATACTCATACTCTTC
CTTTTTCAATATTATTGAAGCATTTATCAGGGTTATTGTCTCATGAGCGGATACATATTTGAATGTATTT
AGAAAAATAAACAAATAGGGGTTCCGCGCACATTTCCCCGAAAAGTGCCACCTGACGTCTAAGAAACCAT
TATTATCATGACATTAACCTATAAAAATAGGCGTATCACGAGGCCCTTTCGTCTTCAC
Features (pLannotate 1.2.2; 16 found; start..end, strand, type, name):
     10..54      +  promoter       T5 promoter: bacteriophage T5 promoter for E. coli RNA polymerase, with embedded lac operator
     62..78      +  protein_bind   lac operator: The lac repressor binds to the lac operator to inhibit transcription in E. coli. This inhibition can be relieved by adding lactose or isopropyl-β-D-thiogalactopyranoside (IPTG). lac repressor encoded by lacI
    115..1290    +  CDS            MBP: maltose binding protein from E. coli; malE; This gene encodes a signal sequence that can direct MBP to the bacterial periplasm.
   1325..1419    +  terminator     lambda t0 terminator: transcription terminator from phage lambda
   1434..1462    +  promoter       cat promoter (fragment): promoter of the E. coli cat gene encoding chloramphenicol acetyltransferase
   1463..2119    +  CDS            cat: CAT_ECOLX - Experimental evidence at protein level: Swiss-Prot protein existence level 1. This enzyme is an effector of chloramphenicol resistance in bacteria. From Escherichia coli. This protein is used as a marker in many commonly used cloning vectors, such as pACYC184.
   2187..2273    +  terminator     rrnB T1 terminator: Escherichia coli rrnB; transcription terminator T1 from the E. coli rrnB gene
   2296..2313    -  promoter       tet promoter (fragment): E. coli promoter for tetracycline efflux protein gene
   2332..2353    -  protein_bind   CAP binding site: CAP binding activates transcription in the presence of cAMP. E. coli catabolite activator protein
   2366..3448    -  CDS            lacI: lac repressor; lacI; The lac repressor binds to the lac operator to inhibit transcription in E. coli. This inhibition can be relieved by adding lactose or isopropyl-β-D-thiogalactopyranoside (IPTG).
   3449..3526    -  promoter       lacIq promoter: lacI (mutant); In the lacIq allele, a single base change in the promoter boosts expression of the lacI gene about 10-fold.
   3575..3616    +  CDS            rop (fragment): Rop protein, which maintains plasmids at low copy number; rop
   3718..3858    +  misc_feature   bom: basis of mobility region from pBR322
   4044..4632    -  rep_origin     ori: high-copy-number ColE1/pMB1/pBR322/pUC origin of replication
   4803..5663    -  CDS            AmpR: β-lactamase; bla; confers resistance to ampicillin, carbenicillin, and related antibiotics
   5664..5768    -  promoter       AmpR promoter: bla
