>Addgene plasmid #119697 | pAL829 | addgene full sequence | sequence record 232493 | Addgene NGS Result
AAAATAGGCGTATCACGAGGCCCTTTCGTCTTCACCTCGAGAAATCATAAAAAATTTATTTGCTTTGTGA
GCGGATAACAATTATAATAGATTCAATTGTGAGCGGATAACAATTTCACACAGAATTCATTAAAGAGGAG
AAATTAACTATGAAAATAAAAACAGGTGCACGCATCCTCGCATTATCCGCATTAACGACGATGATGTTTT
CCGCCTCGGCTCTCGCCAAAATCGAAGAAGGTAAACTGGTAATCTGGATTAACGGCGATAAAGGCTATAA
CGGTCTCGCTGAAGTCGGTAAGAAATTCGAGAAAGATACCGGAATTAAAGTCACCGTTGAGCATCCGGAT
AAACTGGAAGAGAAATTCCCACAGGTTGCGGCAACTGGCGATGGCCCTGACATTATCTTCTGGGCACACG
ACCGCTTTGGTGGCTACGCTCAATCTGGCCTGTTGGCTGAAATCACCCCGGACAAAGCGTTCCAGGACAA
GCTGTATCCGTTTACCTGGGATGCCGTACGTTACAACGGCAAGCTGATTGCTTACCCGATCGCTGTTGAA
GCGTTATCGCTGATTTATAACAAAGATCTGCTGCCGAACCCGCCAAAAACCTGGGAAGAGATCCCGGCGC
TGGATAAAGAACTGAAAGCGAAAGGTAAGAGCGCGCTGATGTTCAACCTGCAAGAACCGTACTTCACCTG
GCCGCTGATTGCTGCTGACGGGGGTTATGCGTTCAAGTATGAAAACGGCAAGTACGACATTAAAGACGTG
GGCGTGGATAACGCTGGCGCGAAAGCGGGTCTGACCTTCCTGGTTGACCTGATTAAAAACAAACACATGA
ATGCAGACACCGATTACTCCATCGCAGAAGCTGCCTTTAATAAAGGCGAAACAGCGATGACCATCAACGG
CCCGTGGGCATGGTCCAACATCGACACCAGCAAAGTGAATTATGGTGTAACGGTACTGCCGACCTTCAAG
GGTCAACCATCCAAACCGTTCGTTGGCGTGCTGAGCGCAGGTATTAACGCCGCCAGTCCGAACAAAGAGC
TGGCGAAAGAGTTCCTCGAAAACGATCTGCTGACTGACGAATGTCTGGAAGCGGTTAATAAAGACAAACC
GCTGGGTGCCGTAGCGCTGAAGTCTTACGAGGAAGAGTTGGCGAAAGATCCACGTATTGCCGCCACCATG
GAAAACGCCCAGAAAGGTGAAATCATGCCGAACATCCCGCAGATGTCCGCTTTCTGGTATGCCGTGCGTA
CTGCGTGTATCAACGCCGCCAGCGGTCGTCAGACTGTCGATGAAGCCCTGAAAGACGCGCAGACTCGTAT
CACCAAGTAAGCTTAATTAGCTGAGCTTGGACTCCTGTTGATAGATCCAGTAATGACCTCAGAACTCCAT
CTGGATTTGTTCAGAACGCTCGGTTGCCGCCGGGCGTTTTTTATTGGTGAGAATCCAAGCTAGCTTGGCG
AGATTTTCAGGAGCTAAGGAAGCTAAAATGGAGAAAAAAATCACTGGATATACCACCGTTGATATATCCC
AATGGCATCGTAAAGAACATTTTGAGGCATTTCAGTCAGTTGCTCAATGTACCTATAACCAGACCGTTCA
GCTGGATATTACGGCCTTTTTAAAGACCGTAAAGAAAAATAAGCACAAGTTTTATCCGGCCTTTATTCAC
ATTCTTGCCCGCCTGATGAATGCTCATCCGGAATTTCGTATGGCAATGAAAGACGGTGAGCTGGTGATAT
GGGATAGTGTTCACCCTTGTTACACCGTTTTCCATGAGCAAACTGAAACGTTTTCATCGCTCTGGAGTGA
ATACCACGACGATTTCCGGCAGTTTCTACACATATATTCGCAAGATGTGGCGTGTTACGGTGAAAACCTG
GCCTATTTCCCTAAAGGGTTTATTGAGAATATGTTTTTCGTCTCAGCCAATCCCTGGGTGAGTTTCACCA
GTTTTGATTTAAACGTGGCCAATATGGACAACTTCTTCGCCCCCGTTTTCACCATGGGCAAATATTATAC
GCAAGGCGACAAGGTGCTGATGCCGCTGGCGATTCAGGTTCATCATGCCGTTTGTGATGGCTTCCATGTC
GGCAGAATGCTTAATGAATTACAACAGTACTGCGATGAGTGGCAGGGCGGGGCGTAATTTTTTTAAGGCA
GTTATTGGTGCCCTTAAACGCCTGGGGTAATGACTCTCTAGCTTGAGGCATCAAATAAAACGAAAGGCTC
AGTCGAAAGACTGGGCCTTTCGTTTTATCTGTTGTTTGTCGGTGAACGCTCTCCTGAGTAGGACAAATCC
GCCCTCTAGATTACGTGCAGTCGATGATAAGCTGTCAAACATGAGAATTGTGCCTAATGAGTGAGCTAAC
TTACATTAATTGCGTTGCGCTCACTGCCCGCTTTCCAGTCGGGAAACCTGTCGTGCCAGCTGCATTAATG
AATCGGCCAACGCGCGGGGAGAGGCGGTTTGCGTATTGGGCGCCAGGGTGGTTTTTCTTTTCACCAGTGA
GACGGGCAACAGCTGATTGCCCTTCACCGCCTGGCCCTGAGAGAGTTGCAGCAAGCGGTCCACGCTGGTT
TGCCCCAGCAGGCGAAAATCCTGTTTGATGGTGGTTAACGGCGGGATATAACATGAGCTGTCTTCGGTAT
CGTCGTATCCCACTACCGAGATATCCGCACCAACGCGCAGCCCGGACTCGGTAATGGCGCGCATTGCGCC
CAGCGCCATCTGATCGTTGGCAACCAGCATCGCAGTGGGAACGATGCCCTCATTCAGCATTTGCATGGTT
TGTTGAAAACCGGACATGGCACTCCAGTCGCCTTCCCGTTCCGCTATCGGCTGAATTTGATTGCGAGTGA
GATATTTATGCCAGCCAGCCAGACGCAGACGCGCCGAGACAGAACTTAATGGGCCCGCTAACAGCGCGAT
TTGCTGGTGACCCAATGCGACCAGATGCTCCACGCCCAGTCGCGTACCGTCTTCATGGGAGAAAATAATA
CTGTTGATGGGTGTCTGGTCAGAGACATCAAGAAATAACGCCGGAACATTAGTGCAGGCAGCTTCCACAG
CAATGGCATCCTGGTCATCCAGCGGATAGTTAATGATCAGCCCACTGACGCGTTGCGCGAGAAGATTGTG
CACCGCCGCTTTACAGGCTTCGACGCCGCTTCGTTCTACCATCGACACCACCACGCTGGCACCCAGTTGA
TCGGCGCGAGATTTAATCGCCGCGACAATTTGCGACGGCGCGTGCAGGGCCAGACTGGAGGTGGCAACGC
CAATCAGCAACGACTGTTTGCCCGCCAGTTGTTGTGCCACGCGGTTGGGAATGTAATTCAGCTCCGCCAT
CGCCGCTTCCACTTTTTCCCGCGTTTTCGCAGAAACGTGGCTGGCCTGGTTCACCACGCGGGAAACGGTC
TGATAAGAGACACCGGCATACTCTGCGACATCGTATAACGTTACTGGTTTCACATTCACCACCCTGAATT
GACTCTCTTCCGGGCGCTATCATGCCATACCGCGAAAGGTTTTGCACCATTCGATGGTGTCGGAATTTCG
GGCAGCGTTGGGTCCTGGCCACGGGTGCGCATGATCTAGAGCTGCCTCGCGCGTTTCGGTGATGACGGTG
AAAACCTCTGACACATGCAGCTCCCGGAGACGGTCACAGCTTGTCTGTAAGCGGATGACGGGAGCAGACA
AGCCCGTCAGGGCGCGTCAGCGGGTGTTGGCGGGTGTCGGGGCGCAGCCATGACCCAGTCACGTAGCGAT
AGCGGAGTGTATACTGGCTTAACTATGCGGCATCAGAGCAGATTGTACTGAGAGTGCACCACATGCGGTG
TGAAATACCGCACAGATGCGTAAGGAGAAAATACCGCATCAGGCGCTCTTCCGCTTCCTCGCTCACTGAC
TCGCTGCGCTCGGTCGTTCGGCTGCGGCGAGCGGTATCAGCTCACTCAAAGGCGGTAATACGGTTATCCA
CAGAATCAGGGGATAACGCAGGAAAGAACATGTGAGCAAAAGGCCAGCAAAAGGCCAGGAACCGTAAAAA
GGCCGCGTTGCTGGCGTTTTTCCATAGGCTCCGCCCCCCTGACGAGCATCACAAAAATCGACGCTCAAGT
CAGAGGTGGCGAAACCCGACAGGACTATAAAGATACCAGGCGTTTCCCCCTGGAAGCTCCCTCGTGCGCT
CTCCTGTTCCGACCCTGCCGCTTACCGGATACCTGTCCGCCTTTCTCCCTTCGGGAAGCGTGGCGCTTTC
TCATAGCTCACGCTGTAGGTATCTCAGTTCGGTGTAGGTCGTTCGCTCCAAGCTGGGCTGTGTGCACGAA
CCCCCCGTTCAGCCCGACCGCTGCGCCTTATCCGGTAACTATCGTCTTGAGTCCAACCCGGTAAGACACG
ACTTATCGCCACTGGCAGCAGCCACTGGTAACAGGATTAGCAGAGCGAGGTATGTAGGCGGTGCTACAGA
GTTCTTGAAGTGGTGGCCTAACTACGGCTACACTAGAAGGACAGTATTTGGTATCTGCGCTCTGCTGAAG
CCAGTTACCTTCGGAAAAAGAGTTGGTAGCTCTTGATCCGGCAAACAAACCACCGCTGGTAGCGGTGGTT
TTTTTGTTTGCAAGCAGCAGATTACGCGCAGAAAAAAAGGATCTCAAGAAGATCCTTTGATCTTTTCTAC
GGGGTCTGACGCTCAGTGGAACGAAAACTCACGTTAAGGGATTTTGGTCATGAGATTATCAAAAAGGATC
TTCACCTAGATCCTTTTAAATTAAAAATGAAGTTTTAAATCAATCTAAAGTATATATGAGTAAACTTGGT
CTGACAGTTACCAATGCTTAATCAGTGAGGCACCTATCTCAGCGATCTGTCTATTTCGTTCATCCATAGT
TGCCTGACTCCCCGTCGTGTAGATAACTACGATACGGGAGGGCTTACCATCTGGCCCCAGTGCTGCAATG
ATACCGCGAGACCCACGCTCACCGGCTCCAGATTTATCAGCAATAAACCAGCCAGCCGGAAGGGCCGAGC
GCAGAAGTGGTCCTGCAACTTTATCCGCCTCCATCCAGTCTATTAATTGTTGCCGGGAAGCTAGAGTAAG
TAGTTCGCCAGTTAATAGTTTGCGCAACGTTGTTGCCATTGCTACAGGCATCGTGGTGTCACGCTCGTCG
TTTGGTATGGCTTCATTCAGCTCCGGTTCCCAACGATCAAGGCGAGTTACATGATCCCCCATGTTGTGCA
AAAAAGCGGTTAGCTCCTTCGGTCCTCCGATCGTTGTCAGAAGTAAGTTGGCCGCAGTGTTATCACTCAT
GGTTATGGCAGCACTGCATAATTCTCTTACTGTCATGCCATCCGTAAGATGCTTTTCTGTGACTGGTGAG
TACTCAACCAAGTCATTCTGAGAATAGTGTATGCGGCGACCGAGTTGCTCTTGCCCGGCGTCAATACGGG
ATAATACCGCGCCACATAGCAGAACTTTAAAAGTGCTCATCATTGGAAAACGTTCTTCGGGGCGAAAACT
CTCAAGGATCTTACCGCTGTTGAGATCCAGTTCGATGTAACCCACTCGTGCACCCAACTGATCTTCAGCA
TCTTTTACTTTCACCAGCGTTTCTGGGTGAGCAAAAACAGGAAGGCAAAATGCCGCAAAAAAGGGAATAA
GGGCGACACGGAAATGTTGAATACTCATACTCTTCCTTTTTCAATATTATTGAAGCATTTATCAGGGTTA
TTGTCTCATGAGCGGATACATATTTGAATGTATTTAGAAAAATAAACAAATAGGGGTTCCGCGCACATTT
CCCCGAAAAGTGCCACCTGACGTCTAAGAAACCATTATTATCATGACATTAACCTATA
Features (pLannotate 1.2.2; 16 found; start..end, strand, type, name):
     45..89      +  promoter       T5 promoter: bacteriophage T5 promoter for E. coli RNA polymerase, with embedded lac operator
     97..113     +  protein_bind   lac operator: The lac repressor binds to the lac operator to inhibit transcription in E. coli. This inhibition can be relieved by adding lactose or isopropyl-β-D-thiogalactopyranoside (IPTG). lac repressor encoded by lacI
    150..1325    +  CDS            MBP: maltose binding protein from E. coli; malE; This gene encodes a signal sequence that can direct MBP to the bacterial periplasm.
   1360..1454    +  terminator     lambda t0 terminator: transcription terminator from phage lambda
   1469..1497    +  promoter       cat promoter (fragment): promoter of the E. coli cat gene encoding chloramphenicol acetyltransferase
   1498..2154    +  CDS            cat: CAT_ECOLX - Experimental evidence at protein level: Swiss-Prot protein existence level 1. This enzyme is an effector of chloramphenicol resistance in bacteria. From Escherichia coli. This protein is used as a marker in many commonly used cloning vectors, such as pACYC184.
   2222..2308    +  terminator     rrnB T1 terminator: Escherichia coli rrnB; transcription terminator T1 from the E. coli rrnB gene
   2331..2348    -  promoter       tet promoter (fragment): E. coli promoter for tetracycline efflux protein gene
   2367..2388    -  protein_bind   CAP binding site: CAP binding activates transcription in the presence of cAMP. E. coli catabolite activator protein
   2401..3483    -  CDS            lacI: lac repressor; lacI; The lac repressor binds to the lac operator to inhibit transcription in E. coli. This inhibition can be relieved by adding lactose or isopropyl-β-D-thiogalactopyranoside (IPTG).
   3484..3561    -  promoter       lacIq promoter: lacI (mutant); In the lacIq allele, a single base change in the promoter boosts expression of the lacI gene about 10-fold.
   3610..3651    +  CDS            rop (fragment): Rop protein, which maintains plasmids at low copy number; rop
   3753..3893    +  misc_feature   bom: basis of mobility region from pBR322
   4079..4667    -  rep_origin     ori: high-copy-number ColE1/pMB1/pBR322/pUC origin of replication
   4838..5698    -  CDS            AmpR: β-lactamase; bla; confers resistance to ampicillin, carbenicillin, and related antibiotics
   5699..5803    -  promoter       AmpR promoter: bla
