[The description below was written by a language model from this plasmid's Addgene catalogue record and pLannotate feature annotations shown in this document.]
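Description:
pAL829 is a 5,868 bp bacterial expression plasmid built on the pQE-2 backbone, from which the original 6xHis tag sequence has been removed so that the encoded protein is untagged. It replicates from a high-copy ColE1-type origin and is selected with ampicillin through the bla (AmpR) gene and its promoter. The feature tables also annotate a bom region and a small rop fragment. A cat coding sequence preceded by only a fragment of its promoter lies between the lambda t0 and rrnB T1 terminators, but the record lists ampicillin as the only selection. The two annotated sequence records, one from the depositor and one from repository sequencing, show the same 16 features in the same order and differ only by a small offset in the numbering origin.

The payload is the Escherichia coli K12 malE gene encoding the precursor form of maltose (maltodextrin) binding protein, retaining its signal sequence for export to the periplasm. It carries the substitutions Y283D, G289C and V347C, and the record describes this variant as slow-folding. The purpose of the two introduced cysteines is not stated. Transcription is driven by the phage T5 promoter, which is recognised by E. coli RNA polymerase, so no lambda DE3 lysogen is needed. The promoter is controlled by lac operator sequences, one embedded in the promoter and one downstream. A plasmid-borne lacI gene under the stronger lacIq promoter supplies repressor, keeping expression off until IPTG is added. The depositor notes that a particular host strain, BL21.19, is used to accumulate the precursor. The associated publication concerns the SecYEG/SecA translocon, suggesting the protein serves as an export substrate, though the record does not say so explicitly.
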