Addgene plasmid #119697: pAL829
Purpose: precursor slow-folding maltodextrin binding protein, MBP or malE, with mutations Y283D, G289C and V347C
Depositing lab: Linda Randall. Depositing organization: University of Missouri at Columbia. Publication: Co-assembly of SecYEG and SecA fully restores the properties of the native translocon. Bariya P, Randall LL. J Bacteriol. 2018 Oct 1. pii: JB.00493-18. doi: 10.1128/JB.00493-18. PubMed 30275279.
Backbone
  Vector backbone: pQE-2
  Backbone manufacturer: QIAgen
  Total vector size (bp): 5868
  Modifications to backbone: remove Histidine tag
  Vector type: Bacterial Expression
Growth in bacteria
  Bacterial resistance: Ampicillin, 100 μg/mL
  Growth temperature: 30°C
  Growth strain: BL21.19
  Growth instructions: Change media and shift temperature to 39 degrees with IPTG added to produce the precursor proteins Does not require lambda DE3 lysogen
  Copy number: High Copy
Gene/Insert
  Gene/Insert name: slow-folding maltose ABC transporter periplasmic binding protein, malE, with mutations Y283D, G289C and V347C (alt name: ECK4026, b4034, JW3994[1], JW3994, malJ)
  Species: Escherichia coli (strain K12)
  Insert size (bp): 1191
  Mutation: mutations Y283D, G289C and V347C
  GenBank ID: 948538
  Promoter: T5
  Tag / fusion protein: none
  Cloning method: Ligation Independent Cloning
  Sequencing primers: 5′ 5' - GCC CAG AAA GGT GAA ATC - 3'; 3′ 5' - AAGGCGAAACAGCGATGA - 3'
Terms and licenses: Academic/Nonprofit Terms; Industry Terms: Not Available to Industry
Depositor comments: Vector contains T5 promoter, lac operator, laclq repressor gene and Col E1 origin of replication. The original 6xHis tag sequence of pQE-2 has been removed from this construct. Please note that this plasmid may require a unique bacterial strain, so make sure to confirm that you can also obtain the appropriate growth strain. Please contact us or contact our distributors if you have any questions.
How to cite: pAL829 was a gift from Linda Randall (Addgene plasmid # 119697 ; http://n2t.net/addgene:119697 ; RRID:Addgene_119697)
